Addgene plasmid #124327: pAS1-his-24::mCherry
Purpose: Expressing Nuclear Localized mCherry
Depositing lab: Andrew Leifer. Depositing organization: Princeton University.
Backbone
  Vector backbone: pAS1
  Backbone manufacturer: Anuj Sharma/Leifer Lab
  Vector type: Worm Expression
Growth in bacteria
  Bacterial resistance: Ampicillin, 100 μg/mL
  Growth temperature: 37°C
  Growth strain: DH5alpha
  Copy number: High Copy
Gene/Insert
  Gene/Insert name: mCherry
  Species: C. elegans (nematode)
  Entrez Gene: his-24 (a.k.a. CELE_M163.3)
  Cloning method: Gibson Cloning
Terms and licenses: Academic/Nonprofit Terms; Industry Terms: Not Available to Industry
How to cite: pAS1-his-24::mCherry was a gift from Andrew Leifer (Addgene plasmid # 124327 ; http://n2t.net/addgene:124327 ; RRID:Addgene_124327)
