[The description below was written by a language model from this plasmid's Addgene catalogue record and pLannotate feature annotations shown in this document.]
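Description:
pAS1-his-24::mCherry is a *C. elegans* (worm) expression plasmid built on the pAS1 backbone, which the feature table shows to be pBluescript-like. It carries a high-copy ColE1/pUC-type origin for propagation in *E. coli*, an ampicillin resistance gene (β-lactamase) with its own promoter for selection, and an f1 phage origin. Remnants of the lacZα/lac promoter–operator region and flanking T7 and T3 phage promoters bracket the cloning site. The insert was assembled by Gibson cloning.

The payload is a fusion of the *C. elegans* linker histone H1 gene his-24 (H1.1) to the monomeric red fluorescent protein mCherry. The his-24 coding sequence is annotated as a fragment lying directly upstream of, and in the same orientation as, the mCherry sequence. The mCherry annotation spans more than a plain mCherry open reading frame would, which may reflect the synthetic introns often included in worm-optimised reporters, although the record does not say so. Because histone H1 binds chromatin, the fusion concentrates the red signal in nuclei, matching the stated purpose of expressing nuclear-localised mCherry. Such compact nuclear labels are commonly used to identify, segment and track individual cells during imaging.

No worm promoter is annotated or stated upstream of the fusion: only a T7 promoter and a short polylinker fragment precede his-24. The plasmid may therefore serve as a promoterless cassette into which a tissue-specific promoter is added, but this is an inference. Downstream of mCherry, a short region matches a fragment of the *C. elegans* gene aex-5. It is probably incidental genomic sequence carried along with a 3′ regulatory region, but no 3′ UTR is explicitly annotated.
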