Features (pLannotate 1.2.2; 15 found; start..end, strand, type, name):
     79..97      +  promoter       T7 promoter: promoter for bacteriophage T7 RNA polymerase
    120..143     +  misc_feature   MCS (fragment): pBluescript multiple cloning site
    150..737     +  CDS            his-24 (fragment): H24_CAEEL - Also known as H1.1 Experimental evidence at protein level: Swiss-Prot protein existence level 1. Histones H1 are necessary for the condensation of nucleosome chains into higher-order structures. From Caenorhabditis elegans.
    801..1661    +  CDS            mCherry: mCherry is a basic (constitutively fluorescent) red fluorescent protein published in 2004, derived from Discosoma sp.. It is reported to be a very rapidly-maturing monomer with low acid sensitivity.
   2153..2305    +  CDS            aex-5 (fragment): AEX5_CAEEL - Also known as kpc-3 From Caenorhabditis elegans.
   2427..2445    -  promoter       T3 promoter: promoter for bacteriophage T3 RNA polymerase
   2490..2506    -  protein_bind   lac operator: The lac repressor binds to the lac operator to inhibit transcription in E. coli. This inhibition can be relieved by adding lactose or isopropyl-β-D-thiogalactopyranoside (IPTG). lac repressor encoded by lacI
   2514..2544    -  promoter       lac promoter: promoter for the E. coli lac operon
   2559..2580    -  protein_bind   CAP binding site: CAP binding activates transcription in the presence of cAMP. E. coli catabolite activator protein
   2593..2685    -  CDS            lacI (fragment): lac repressor; lacI; The lac repressor binds to the lac operator to inhibit transcription in E. coli. This inhibition can be relieved by adding lactose or isopropyl-β-D-thiogalactopyranoside (IPTG).
   2868..3456    -  rep_origin     ori: high-copy-number ColE1/pMB1/pBR322/pUC origin of replication
   3627..4487    -  CDS            AmpR: β-lactamase; bla; confers resistance to ampicillin, carbenicillin, and related antibiotics
   4488..4592    -  promoter       AmpR promoter: bla
   4645..5073    -  rep_origin     f1 ori (sequence partly withheld): f1 bacteriophage origin of replication; arrow indicates direction of (+) strand synthesis
   5078..71      -  CDS            lacZα (fragment) (across the origin): LacZα fragment of β-galactosidase; lacZ fragment
>Addgene plasmid #124327 | pAS1-his-24::mCherry | addgene full sequence | sequence record 241908 | Addgene NGS Result
GCTGCAAGGCGATTAAGTTGGGTAACGCCAGGGTTTTCCCAGTCACGACGTTGTAAAACGACGGCCAGTG
AGCGCGCGTAATACGACTCACTATAGGGCGAATTGGAGCTCCACCGCGGACTAGTGGATCCCCCGGGCTG
CAGCCTAGGATGTCTGATTCCGCTGTTGTTGCCGCCGCTGTCGAGCCAAAGGTCCCAAAGGCTAAGGCCG
CCAAGGCCGCCAAGCCAGCCGCCAAGGCCGCCAAGCCAACCAAAGTTGCCAAGGCCAAGGCTCCAGTCGC
TCACCCACCATACATCAACATGATCAAGGAGGCCATCAAGCAGCTCAAGGACCGCAAAGGAGCTTCCAAG
CAGGCAATCCTCAAGTTCATCTCCCAAAACTACAAGCTCGGAGACAATGTCATCCAGATCAATGCTCATC
TCCGTCAGGCTCTCAAGCGTGGTGTCACCAGCAAGGCCCTTGTTCAAGCCGCCGGATCCGGAGCCAACGG
ACGTTTCCGTGTGCCAGAGAAGGCCGCCGCCGCCAAGAAGCCAGCAGCAGCCAAGAAGCCAGCAGCAGCC
AAGAAACCAGCAGCCGCCAAGAAAGCCACTGGAGAGAAGAAGGCAAAGAAGCCAGCCGCTGCCAAGCCAA
AGAAGGCCGCCACCGGAGATAAGAAGGTCAAGAAGGCCAAGAGCCCAAAGAAGGTTGCCAAGCCAGCTGC
CAAGAAGGTCGCCAAGTCTCCAGCCAAGAAGGCCGCTCCAAAGAAGATCGCCAAGCCAGCTGCCAAGAAG
GCCGCCAAGCCAGCCGCCAAGGCCGCATGCATGGTCTCAAAGGGTGAAGAAGATAACATGGCAATTATTA
AAGAGTTTATGCGTTTCAAGGTGCATATGGAGGGATCTGTCAATGGGCATGAGTTTGAAATTGAAGGTGA
AGGAGAAGGCCGACCATATGAGGGAACACAAACCGCAAAACTAAAGGTAAGTTTAAACATATATATACTA
ACTAACCCTGATTATTTAAATTTTCAGGTAACTAAAGGCGGACCATTACCATTCGCCTGGGACATCCTCT
CTCCACAGTTCATGTATGGAAGTAAAGCTTATGTTAAACATCCGGCAGATATACCAGATTATTTGAAACT
TTCATTCCCGGAGGGTTTTAAGTGGGAACGCGTAATGAATTTTGAAGACGGAGGAGTTGTTACAGTGACG
CAAGACTCAAGGTAAGTTTAAACAGTTCGGTACTAACTAACCATACATATTTAAATTTTCAGCCTCCAAG
ATGGAGAATTTATTTATAAAGTCAAACTTCGAGGAACGAATTTCCCCTCGGATGGACCTGTTATGCAGAA
GAAGACTATGGGATGGGAAGCTTCAAGTGAAAGAATGTACCCTGAAGACGGTGCTCTTAAGGGAGAGATT
AAACAACGTCTTAAATTGAAAGATGGAGGACATTACGATGCTGAGGTAAGTTTAAACATGATTTTACTAA
CTAACTAATCTGATTTAAATTTTCAGGTGAAGACAACTTACAAAGCCAAAAAACCAGTTCAGCTGCCAGG
AGCGTACAATGTTAATATTAAACTGGATATCACCTCCCACAACGAGGATTACACTATCGTTGAGCAATAT
GAAAGAGCTGAAGGGCGGCACTCGACAGGTGGCATGGATGAATTGTATAAGAAGCTTTGGAATTCATCTC
GCGCCCGTGCCTCTGACTTCTAAGTCCAATTACTCTTCAACATCCCTACATGCTCTTTCTCCCTGTGCTC
CCACCCCCTATTTTTGTTATTATCAAAAAACTTCTCTTAATTTCTTTGTTTTTTAGCTTCTTTTAAGTCA
CCTCTAACAATGAAATTGTGTAGATTCAAAAATAGAATTAATTCGTAATAAAAAGTCGAAAAAAATTGTG
CTCCCTCCCCCCATTAATAATAATTCTATCCCAAAATCTACACAATGTTCTGTGTACACTTCTTATGTTT
TTTACTTCTGATAAATTTTTTTGAAACATCATAGAAAAAACCGCACACAAAATACCTTATCATATGTTAC
GTTTCAGTTTATGACCGCAATTTTTATTTCTTCGCACGTCTGGGCCTCTCATGACGTCAAATCATGCTCA
TCGTGAAAAAGTTTTGGAGTATTTTTGGAATTTTTCAATCAAGTGAAAGTTTATGAAATTAATTTTCCTG
CTTTTGCTTTTTGGGGTTTCCCCTATTGTTTGTCAAGATTTCGAGGACGGCGTTTTTCTTGCTAAAATCA
CAAGTATTGATGAGCACGATGCAAGAAAGATCGGAAGAAGGTTTGGGTTTGAGGCTCAGTGGAAGGTGAG
TAGAAGTTGATAATTTGAAAGTGGAGTAGTGTCTATGGGGTTTTTGCCTTAAATGACAGAATACATTCCC
AATATACCAAACATAACTGTTTGGGCCCGGTACCCAGCTTTTGTTCCCTTTAGTGAGGGTTAATTGCGCG
CTTGGCGTAATCATGGTCATAGCTGTTTCCTGTGTGAAATTGTTATCCGCTCACAATTCCACACAACATA
CGAGCCGGGAGCATAAAGTGTAAAGCCTGGGGTGCCTAATGAGTGAGCTAACTCACATTAATTGCGTTGC
GCTCACTGCCCGCTTTCCAGTCGGGAAACCTGTCGTGCCAGCTGCATTAATGAATCGGCCAACGCGCGGG
GAGAGGCGGTTTGCGTATTGGGCGCTCTTCCGCTTCCTCGCTCACTGACTCGCTGCGCTCGGTCGTTCGG
CTGCGGCGAGCGGTATCAGCTCACTCAAAGGCGGTAATACGGTTATCCACAGAATCAGGGGATAACGCAG
GAAAGAACATGTGAGCAAAAGGCCAGCAAAAGGCCAGGAACCGTAAAAAGGCCGCGTTGCTGGCGTTTTT
CCATAGGCTCCGCCCCCCTGACGAGCATCACAAAAATCGACGCTCAAGTCAGAGGTGGCGAAACCCGACA
GGACTATAAAGATACCAGGCGTTTCCCCCTGGAAGCTCCCTCGTGCGCTCTCCTGTTCCGACCCTGCCGC
TTACCGGATACCTGTCCGCCTTTCTCCCTTCGGGAAGCGTGGCGCTTTCTCATAGCTCACGCTGTAGGTA
TCTCAGTTCGGTGTAGGTCGTTCGCTCCAAGCTGGGCTGTGTGCACGAACCCCCCGTTCAGCCCGACCGC
TGCGCCTTATCCGGTAACTATCGTCTTGAGTCCAACCCGGTAAGACACGACTTATCGCCACTGGCAGCAG
CCACTGGTAACAGGATTAGCAGAGCGAGGTATGTAGGCGGTGCTACAGAGTTCTTGAAGTGGTGGCCTAA
CTACGGCTACACTAGAAGAACAGTATTTGGTATCTGCGCTCTGCTGAAGCCAGTTACCTTCGGAAAAAGA
GTTGGTAGCTCTTGATCCGGCAAACAAACCACCGCTGGTAGCGGTGGTTTTTTTGTTTGCAAGCAGCAGA
TTACGCGCAGAAAAAAAGGATCTCAAGAAGATCCTTTGATCTTTTCTACGGGGTCTGACGCTCAGTGGAA
CGAAAACTCACGTTAAGGGATTTTGGTCATGAGATTATCAAAAAGGATCTTCACCTAGATCCTTTTAAAT
TAAAAATGAAGTTTTAAATCAATCTAAAGTATATATGAGTAAACTTGGTCTGACAGTTACCAATGCTTAA
TCAGTGAGGCACCTATCTCAGCGATCTGCCTATTTCGTTCATCCATAGTTGCCTGACTCCCCGTCGTGTA
GATAACTACGATACGGGAGGGCTTACCATCTGGCCCCAGTGCTGCAATGATACCGCGAGACCCACGCTCA
CCGGCTCCAGATTTATCAGCAATAAACCAGCCAGCCGGAAGGGCCGAGCGCAGAAGTGGTCCTGCAACTT
TATCCGCCTCCATCCAGTCTATTAATTGTTGCCGGGAAGCTAGAGTAAGTAGTTCGCCAGTTAATAGTTT
GCGCAACGTTGTTGCCATTGCTACAGGCATCGTGGTGTCACGCTCGTCGTTTGGTATGGCTTCATTCAGC
TCCGGTTCCCAACGATCAAGGCGAGTTACATGATCCCCCATGTTGTGCAAAAAAGCGGTTAGCTCCTTCG
GTCCTCCGATCGTTGTCAGAAGTAAGTTGGCCGCAGTGTTATCACTCATGGTTATGGCAGCACTGCATAA
TTCTCTTACTGTCATGCCATCCGTAAGATGCTTTTCTGTGACTGGTGAGTACTCAACCAAGTCATTCTGA
GAATAGTGTATGCGGCGACCGAGTTGCTCTTGCCCGGCGTCAATACGGGATAATACCGCGCCACATAGCA
GAACTTTAAAAGTGCTCATCATTGGAAAACGTTCTTCGGGGCGAAAACTCTCAAGGATCTTACCGCTGTT
GAGATCCAGTTCGATGTAACCCACTCGTGCACCCAACTGATCTTCAGCATCTTTTACTTTCACCAGCGTT
TCTGGGTGAGCAAAAACAGGAAGGCAAAATGCCGCAAAAAAGGGAATAAGGGCGACACGGAAATGTTGAA
TACTCATACTCTTCCTTTTTCAATATTATTGAAGCATTTATCAGGGTTATTGTCTCATGAGCGGATACAT
ATTTGAATGTATTTAGAAAAATAAACAAATAGGGGTTCCGCGCACATTTCCCCGAAAAGTGCCACCTAAA
TTGTAAGCGTTAATATTTTGTTAAAATTCGCGTTAAATTTTTGTTAAATCAGCTCATTTTTTAACCAATA
GGCCGAAATCGGCAAAATCCCTTATAAATCAAAAGAATAGACCGAGATAGGGT
[37 nt withheld, positions 4744-4780]
AAAGAACGTGGACTCCAACGTCAAAGG
[49 nt withheld, positions 4808-4856]
T
[91 nt withheld, positions 4858-4948]
G
[124 nt withheld, positions 4950-5073]
CCCATTCGCCATTCAGGCTGCGCAACTGTTGGGAAGGGCGATCGGTGCGGGCCTCTTCGCTATTACGCCA
GCTGGCGAAAGGGGGATGT
